>Addgene plasmid #24921 | pCMV-myc-Atg7 | addgene full sequence | sequence record 166314 | Addgene NGS Result
GTGATGCGGTTTTGGCAGTACATCAATGGGCGTGGATAGCGGTTTGACTCACGGGGATTTCCAAGTCTCC
ACCCCATTGACGTCAATGGGAGTTTGTTTTGGCACCAAAATCAACGGGACTTTCCAAAATGTCGTAACAA
CTCCGCCCCATTGACGCAAATGGGCGGTAGGCGTGTACGGTGGGAGGTCTATATAAGCAGAGCTCGTTTA
GTGAACCGTCAGATCGCCTGGAGACGCCATCCACGCTGTTTTGACCTCCATAGAAGACACCGGGACCGAT
CCAGCCTCCGGACTCTAGAGGATCCGGTACTAGAGGAACTGAAAAACCAGAAAGTTAACTGGTAAGTTTA
GTCTTTTTGTCTTTTATTTCAGGTCCCGGATCCGGTGGTGGTGCAAATCAAAGAACTGCTCCTCAGTGGA
TGTTGCCTTTACTTCTAGGCCTGTACGGAAGTGTTACTTCTGCTCTAAAAGCTGCGGAATTGTACCCGCG
GGCCCACCATGGCATCAATGCAGAAGCTGATCTCAGAGGAGGACCTGCTTATGGCCATGGAGGCCCGAAT
TCAAGAAATAATGGCGGCAGCTACGGGGGATCCTGGACTCTCTAAACTGCAGTTTGCCCCTTTTAGTAGT
GCCTTGGATGTTGGGTTTTGGCATGAGTTGACCCAGAAGAAGCTGAACGAGTATCGGCTGGATGAAGCTC
CCAAGGACATTAAGGGTTATTACTACAATGGTGACTCTGCTGGGCTGCCAGCTCGCTTAACATTGGAGTT
CAGTGCTTTTGACATGAGTGCTCCCACCCCAGCCCGTTGCTGCCCAGCTATTGGAACACTGTATAACACC
AACACACTCGAGTCTTTCAAGACTGCAGATAAGAAGCTCCTTTTGGAACAAGCAGCAAATGAGATATGGG
AATCCATAAAATCAGGCACTGCTCTTGAAAACCCTGTACTCCTCAACAAGTTCCTCCTCTTGACATTTGC
AGATCTAAAGAAGTACCACTTCTACTATTGGTTTTGCTATCCTGCCCTCTGTCTTCCAGAGAGTTTACCT
CTCATTCAGGGGCCAGTGGGTTTGGATCAAAGGTTTTCACTAAAACAGATTGAAGCACTAGAGTGTGCAT
ATGATAATCTTTGTCAAACAGAAGGAGTCACAGCTCTTCCTTACTTCTTAATCAAGTATGATGAGAACAT
GGTGCTGGTTTCCTTGCTTAAACACTACAGTGATTTCTTCCAAGGTCAAAGGACGAAGATAACAATTGGT
GTATATGATCCCTGTAACTTAGCCCAGTACCCTGGATGGCCTTTGAGGAATTTTTTGGTCCTAGCAGCCC
ACAGATGGAGTAGCAGTTTCCAGTCTGTTGAAGTTGTTTGCTTCCGTGACCGTACCATGCAGGGGGCGAG
AGACGTTGCCCACAGCATCATCTTCGAAGTGAAGCTTCCAGAAATGGCATTTAGCCCAGATTGTCCTAAA
GCAGTTGGATGGGAAAAGAACCAGAAAGGAGGCATGGGACCAAGGATGGTGAACCTCAGTGAATGTATGG
ACCCTAAAAGGTTAGCTGAGTCATCAGTGGATCTAAATCTCAAACTGATGTGTTGGAGATTGGTTCCTAC
TTTAGACTTGGACAAGGTTGTGTCTGTCAAATGTCTGCTGCTTGGAGCCGGCACCTTGGGTTGCAATGTA
GCTAGGACGTTGATGGGTTGGGGCGTGAGACACATCACATTTGTGGACAATGCCAAGATCTCCTACTCCA
ATCCTGTGAGGCAGCCTCTCTATGAGTTTGAAGATTGCCTAGGGGGTGGTAAGCCCAAGGCTCTGGCAGC
AGCGGACCGGCTCCAGAAAATATTCCCCGGTGTGAATGCCAGAGGATTCAACATGAGCATACCTATGCCT
GGGCATCCAGTGAACTTCTCCAGTGTCACTCTGGAGCAAGCCCGCAGAGATGTGGAGCAACTGGAGCAGC
TCATCGAAAGCCATGATGTCGTCTTCCTATTGATGGACACCAGGGAGAGCCGGTGGCTTCCTGCCGTCAT
TGCTGCAAGCAAGAGAAAGCTGGTCATCAATGCTGCTTTGGGATTTGACACATTTGTTGTCATGAGACAT
GGTCTGAAGAAACCAAAGCAGCAAGGAGCTGGGGACTTGTGTCCAAACCACCCTGTGGCATCTGCTGACC
TCCTGGGCTCATCGCTTTTTGCCAACATCCCTGGTTACAAGCTTGGCTGCTACTTCTGCAATGATGTGGT
GGCCCCAGGAGATTCAACCAGAGACCGGACCTTGGACCAGCAGTGCACTGTGAGTCGTCCAGGACTGGCC
GTGATTGCAGGAGCCCTGGCCGTGGAATTGATGGTATCTGTTTTGCAGCATCCAGAAGGGGGCTATGCCA
TTGCCAGCAGCAGTGACGATCGGATGAATGAGCCTCCAACCTCTCTTGGGCTTGTGCCTCACCAGGTTCT
TGATCAATATGAACGAGAAGGATTTAACTTCCTAGCCAAGGTGTTTAATTCTTCACATTCCTTCTTAGAA
GACTTGACTGGTCTTACATTGCTGCATCAAGAAACCCAAGCTGCTGAGATCTGGGACATGAGCGATGATG
AGACCATCTGAGATGCGGCCGCGGGGATCCAGACATGATAAGATACATTGATGAGTTTGGACAAACCACA
ACTAGAATGCAGTGAAAAAAATGCTTTATTTGTGAAATTTGTGATGCTATTGCTTTATTTGTAACCATTA
TAAGCTGCAATAAACAAGTTAACAACAACAATTGCATTCATTTTATGTTTCAGGTTCAGGGGGAGGTGTG
GGAGGTTTTTTCGGATCCTCTAGAGTCGATCTGCAGGCATGCTAGCTTGGCGTAATCATGGTCATAGCTG
TTTCCTGTGTGAAATTGTTATCCGCTCACAATTCCACACAACATACGAGCCGGAAGCATAAAGTGTAAAG
CCTGGGGTGCCTAATGAGTGAGCTAACTCACATTAATTGCGTTGCGCTCACTGCCCGCTTTCCAGTCGGG
AAACCTGTCGTGCCAGCTGCATTAATGAATCGGCCAACGCGCGGGGAGAGGCGGTTTGCGTATTGGGCGC
TCTTCCGCTTCCTCGCTCACTGACTCGCTGCGCTCGGTCGTTCGGCTGCGGCGAGCGGTATCAGCTCACT
CAAAGGCGGTAATACGGTTATCCACAGAATCAGGGGATAACGCAGGAAAGAACATGTGAGCAAAAGGCCA
GCAAAAGGCCAGGAACCGTAAAAAGGCCGCGTTGCTGGCGTTTTTCCATAGGCTCCGCCCCCCTGACGAG
CATCACAAAAATCGACGCTCAAGTCAGAGGTGGCGAAACCCGACAGGACTATAAAGATACCAGGCGTTTC
CCCCTGGAAGCTCCCTCGTGCGCTCTCCTGTTCCGACCCTGCCGCTTACCGGATACCTGTCCGCCTTTCT
CCCTTCGGGAAGCGTGGCGCTTTCTCATAGCTCACGCTGTAGGTATCTCAGTTCGGTGTAGGTCGTTCGC
TCCAAGCTGGGCTGTGTGCACGAACCCCCCGTTCAGCCCGACCGCTGCGCCTTATCCGGTAACTATCGTC
TTGAGTCCAACCCGGTAAGACACGACTTATCGCCACTGGCAGCAGCCACTGGTAACAGGATTAGCAGAGC
GAGGTATGTAGGCGGTGCTACAGAGTTCTTGAAGTGGTGGCCTAACTACGGCTACACTAGAAGAACAGTA
TTTGGTATCTGCGCTCTGCTGAAGCCAGTTACCTTCGGAAAAAGAGTTGGTAGCTCTTGATCCGGCAAAC
AAACCACCGCTGGTAGCGGTGGTTTTTTTGTTTGCAAGCAGCAGATTACGCGCAGAAAAAAAGGATCTCA
AGAAGATCCTTTGATCTTTTCTACGGGGTCTGACGCTCAGTGGAACGAAAACTCACGTTAAGGGATTTTG
GTCATGAGATTATCAAAAAGGATCTTCACCTAGATCCTTTTAAATTAAAAATGAAGTTTTAAATCAATCT
AAAGTATATATGAGTAAACTTGGTCTGACAGTTACCAATGCTTAATCAGTGAGGCACCTATCTCAGCGAT
CTGTCTATTTCGTTCATCCATAGTTGCCTGACTCCCCGTCGTGTAGATAACTACGATACGGGAGGGCTTA
CCATCTGGCCCCAGTGCTGCAATGATACCGCGAGACCCACGCTCACCGGCTCCAGATTTATCAGCAATAA
ACCAGCCAGCCGGAAGGGCCGAGCGCAGAAGTGGTCCTGCAACTTTATCCGCCTCCATCCAGTCTATTAA
TTGTTGCCGGGAAGCTAGAGTAAGTAGTTCGCCAGTTAATAGTTTGCGCAACGTTGTTGCCATTGCTACA
GGCATCGTGGTGTCACGCTCGTCGTTTGGTATGGCTTCATTCAGCTCCGGTTCCCAACGATCAAGGCGAG
TTACATGATCCCCCATGTTGTGCAAAAAAGCGGTTAGCTCCTTCGGTCCTCCGATCGTTGTCAGAAGTAA
GTTGGCCGCAGTGTTATCACTCATGGTTATGGCAGCACTGCATAATTCTCTTACTGTCATGCCATCCGTA
AGATGCTTTTCTGTGACTGGTGAGTACTCAACCAAGTCATTCTGAGAATAGTGTATGCGGCGACCGAGTT
GCTCTTGCCCGGCGTCAATACGGGATAATACCGCGCCACATAGCAGAACTTTAAAAGTGCTCATCATTGG
AAAACGTTCTTCGGGGCGAAAACTCTCAAGGATCTTACCGCTGTTGAGATCCAGTTCGATGTAACCCACT
CGTGCACCCAACTGATCTTCAGCATCTTTTACTTTCACCAGCGTTTCTGGGTGAGCAAAAACAGGAAGGC
AAAATGCCGCAAAAAAGGGAATAAGGGCGACACGGAAATGTTGAATACTCATACTCTTCCTTTTTCAATA
TTATTGAAGCATTTATCAGGGTTATTGTCTCATGAGCGGATACATATTTGAATGTATTTAGAAAAATAAA
CAAATAGGGGTTCCGCGCACATTTCCCCGAAAAGTGCCACCTGACGTCTAAGAAACCATTATTATCATGA
CATTAACCTATAAAAATAGGCGTATCACGAGGCCCTTTCGTCTCGCGCGTTTCGGTGATGACGGTGAAAA
CCTCTGACACATGCAGCTCCCGGAGACGGTCACAGCTTGTCTGTAAGCGGATGCCGGGAGCAGACAAGCC
CGTCAGGGCGCGTCAGCGGGTGTTGGCGGGTGTCGGGGCTGGCTTAACTATGCGGCATCAGAGCAGATTG
TACTGAGAGTGCACCATATGCGGTGTGAAATACCGCACAGATGCGTAAGGAGAAAATACCGCATCAGGCG
CCATTCGCCATTCAGGCTGCGCAACTGTTGGGAAGGGCGATCGGTGCGGGCCTCTTCGCTATTACGCCAG
CTGGCGAAAGGGGGATGTGCTGCAAGGCGATTAAGTTGGGTAACGCCAGGGTTTTCCCAGTCACGACGTT
GTAAAACGACGGCCAGTGAGTTCGAGCTTGCATGCCTGCAGGTCGTTACATAACTTACGGTAAATGGCCC
GCCTGGCTGACCGCCCAACGACCCCCGCCCATTGACGTCAATAATGACGTATGTTCCCATAGTAACGCCA
ATAGGGACTTTCCATTGACGTCAATGGGTGGAGTATTTACGGTAAACTGCCCACTTGGCAGTACATCAAG
TGTATCATATGCCAAGTACGCCCCCTATTGACGTCAATGACGGTAAATGGCCCGCCTGGCATTATGCCCA
GTACATGACCTTATGGGACTTTCCTACTTGGCAGTACATCTACGTATTAGTCATCGCTATTACCATG
Features (pLannotate 1.2.2; 16 found; start..end, strand, type, name):
      1..204     +  promoter       CMV promoter: human cytomegalovirus (CMV) immediate early promoter
    342..438     +  intron         SV40 intron: modified SV40 intron with splice donor and acceptor sites
    571..2598    +  CDS            ATG7: ATG7_HUMAN - Also known as APG7L. Experimental evidence at protein level: Swiss-Prot protein existence level 1. E1-like activating enzyme involved in the 2 ubiquitin-like systems required for cytoplasm to vacuole transport (Cvt) and autophagy. Activates ATG12 for its conjugation with ATG5 as well as the ATG8 family proteins for their conjugation with phosphatidylethanolamine. Both systems are needed for the ATG8 association to Cvt vesicles and autophagosomes membranes. Required for autophagic death induced by caspase-8 inhibition. Required for mitophagy which contributes to regulate mitochondr
   2616..2750    -  polyA_signal   SV40 poly(A) signal: SV40 polyadenylation signal
   2885..2901    -  protein_bind   lac operator: The lac repressor binds to the lac operator to inhibit transcription in E. coli. This inhibition can be relieved by adding lactose or isopropyl-β-D-thiogalactopyranoside (IPTG). lac repressor encoded by lacI
   2909..2939    -  promoter       lac promoter: promoter for the E. coli lac operon
   2954..2975    -  protein_bind   CAP binding site: CAP binding activates transcription in the presence of cAMP. E. coli catabolite activator protein
   2988..3080    -  CDS            lacI (fragment): lac repressor; lacI; The lac repressor binds to the lac operator to inhibit transcription in E. coli. This inhibition can be relieved by adding lactose or isopropyl-β-D-thiogalactopyranoside (IPTG).
   3263..3851    -  rep_origin     ori: high-copy-number ColE1/pMB1/pBR322/pUC origin of replication
   4022..4882    -  CDS            AmpR: β-lactamase; bla; confers resistance to ampicillin, carbenicillin, and related antibiotics
   4883..4987    -  promoter       AmpR promoter: bla
   5082..5117    +  CDS            rop (fragment): Rop protein, which maintains plasmids at low copy number; rop
   5219..5318    +  misc_feature   bom (fragment): basis of mobility region from pBR322
   5324..5479    -  CDS            lacZα (fragment): LacZα fragment of β-galactosidase; lacZ fragment
   5485..5505    -  misc_feature   MCS (fragment): pUC18/19 multiple cloning site
   5504..5807    +  enhancer       CMV enhancer: human cytomegalovirus immediate early enhancer
