[The description below was written by a language model from this plasmid's Addgene catalogue record and pLannotate feature annotations shown in this document.]
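Description:
pCMV-myc-Atg7 is a mammalian expression plasmid built on the commercial pCMV-Myc backbone (about 3.8 kb without insert) and carrying the human ATG7 coding sequence, cloned between EcoRI and NotI sites that both remain intact. The sequenced plasmid is 5,807 nt. It is maintained in E. coli through a high-copy ColE1/pUC-type origin and selected with ampicillin via the β-lactamase gene and its own promoter. The annotation also picks up short remnants of lacI, lacZα, rop, bom and a pUC polylinker, along with a lac promoter/operator. These are backbone leftovers rather than functional parts of the expression unit, and no mammalian selection marker is annotated, so the plasmid is suited to transient transfection.

Expression is driven by the human cytomegalovirus immediate-early enhancer and promoter, which span the numbering origin of the circular map. Downstream lies a modified SV40 intron with splice donor and acceptor sites, which generally improves transcript processing and expression, followed by the ATG7 open reading frame and an SV40 polyadenylation signal. The catalogue entry records an N-terminal Myc epitope on the insert. The feature table does not annotate the tag separately, but there is unannotated sequence between the intron and the ATG7 CDS where the backbone-encoded tag would be expected.

ATG7 is the E1-like activating enzyme of the two ubiquitin-like conjugation systems in autophagy, activating ATG12 for attachment to ATG5 and ATG8-family proteins for lipidation with phosphatidylethanolamine. The Myc tag allows detection or immunoprecipitation of the overexpressed protein. The associated publication concerns regulation of autophagy by the deacetylase Sirt1, which fits use of this plasmid to study ATG7 interactions or modification in mammalian cells.
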