Addgene plasmid #24921: pCMV-myc-Atg7
Depositing lab: Toren Finkel. Depositing organization: National Heart, Lung, and Blood Institute (NHLBI). Publication: A role for the NAD-dependent deacetylase Sirt1 in the regulation of autophagy. Lee IH, Cao L, Mostoslavsky R, Lombard DB, Liu J, Bruns NE, Tsokos M, Alt FW, Finkel T. Proc Natl Acad Sci U S A. 2008 Mar 4. 105(9):3374-9. 10.1073/pnas.0712145105 PubMed 18296641.
Backbone
  Vector backbone: pCMV-Myc
  Backbone manufacturer: Clontech
  Backbone size w/o insert (bp): 3800
  Vector type: Mammalian Expression
Growth in bacteria
  Bacterial resistance: Ampicillin, 100 μg/mL
  Growth temperature: 37°C
  Growth strain: DH5alpha
  Copy number: High Copy
Gene/Insert
  Gene/Insert name: Atg7
  Species: H. sapiens (human)
  GenBank ID: BC000091
  Entrez Gene: ATG7 (a.k.a. APG7-LIKE, APG7L, GSA7, SCAR31)
  Tag / fusion protein: Myc (N terminal on insert)
  Cloning method: Restriction Enzyme; 5′ cloning site EcoRI (not destroyed); 3′ cloning site NotI (not destroyed)
  Sequencing primers: 5′ CMV-F; 3′ EBV-rev
Terms and licenses: Academic/Nonprofit Terms; Industry Terms: Not Available to Industry
How to cite: pCMV-myc-Atg7 was a gift from Toren Finkel (Addgene plasmid # 24921 ; http://n2t.net/addgene:24921 ; RRID:Addgene_24921)
