>Addgene plasmid #24921 | pCMV-myc-Atg7 | addgene partial sequence | sequence record 103182 | CMV-F 5'-CGCAAATGGGCGGTAGGCGTG-3'
TTAGTGAACCGTCAGATCGCCTGGAGACGCCATCCACGCTGTTTTGACCTCCATAGAAGACACCGGGACC
GATCCAGCCTCCGGACTCTAGAGGATCCGGTACTAGAGGAACTGAAAAACCAGAAAGTTAACTGGTAAGT
TTAGTCTTTTTGTCTTTTATTTCAGGTCCCGGATCCGGTGGTGGTGCAAATCAAAGAACTGCTCCTCAGT
GGATGTTGCCTTTACTTCTAGGCCTGTACGGAAGTGTTACTTCTGCTCTAAAAGCTGCGGAATTGTACCC
GCGGGCCCACCATGGCATCAATGCAGAAGCTGATCTCAGAGGAGGACCTGCTTATGGCCATGGAGGCCCG
AATTCAAGAAATAATGGCGGCAGCTACGGGGGATCCTGGACTCTCTAAACTGCAGTTTGCCCCTTTTAGT
AGTGCCTTGGATGTTGGGTTTTGGCATGAGTTGACCCAGAAGAAGCTGAACGAGTATCGGCTGGATGAAG
CTCCCAAGGACATTAAGGGTTATTACTACAATGGTGACTCTGCTGGGCTGCCAGCTCGCTTAACATTGGA
GTTCAGTGCTTTTGACATGAGTGCTCCCACCCCAGCCCGTTGCTGCCCAGCTATTGGAACACTGTATAAC
ACCAACACACTCGAGTCTTTCAAGACTGCAGATAAGAAGCTCCTTTTGGAACAAGCAGCAAATGAGATAT
GGGAATCCATAAAATCAGGCACTGCTCTTGAAAACCCTGTACTCCTCAACAAGTTCCTCCTCTTGACATT
TGCAGATCTAAAGAAGTACCACTTCTACTATTGGTTTTGCTATCCTGCCCTCTGTCTTCCAGAGAGTTTA
CCTCTCATTCAGGGGCCAGTGGG
