>Addgene plasmid #24921 | pCMV-myc-Atg7 | addgene partial sequence | sequence record 103185 | EBV-rev 5'-GTGGTTTGTCCAAACTCATC-3'
GGCCGCATCTCAGATGGTCTCATCATCGCTCATGTCCCAGATCTCAGCAGCTTGGGTTTCTTGATGCAGC
AATGTAAGACCAGTCAAGTCTTCTAAGAAGGAATGTGAAGAATTAAACACCTTGGCTAGGAAGTTAAATC
CTTCTCGTTCATATTGATCAAGAACCTGGTGAGGCACAAGCCCAAGAGAGGTTGGAGGCTCATTCATCCG
ATCGTCACTGCTGCTGGCAATGGCATAGCCCCCTTCTGGATGCTGCAAAACAGATACCATCAATTCCACG
GCCAGGGCTCCTGCAATCACGGCCAGTCCTGGACGACTCACAGTGCACTGCTGGTCCAAGGTCCGGTCTC
TGGTTGAATCTCCTGGGGCCACCACATCATTGCAGAAGTAGCAGCCAAGCTTGTAACCAGGGATGTTGGC
AAAAAGCGATGAGCCCAGGAGGTCAGCAGATGCCACAGGGTGGTTTGGACACAAGTCCCCAGCTCCTTGC
TGCTTTGGTTTCTTCAGACCATGTCTCATGACAACAAATGTGTCAAATCCCAAAGCAGCATTGATGACCA
GCTTTCTCTTGCTTGCAGCAATGACGGCAGGAAGCCACCGGCTCTCCCTGGTGTCCATCAATAGGAAGAC
GACATCATGGCTTTCGATGAGCTGCTCCAGTTGCTCCACATCTCTGCGGGCTTGCTCCAGAGTGACACTG
GAGAAGTTCACTGGATGCCCAGGCATAGGTATGCTCATGTTGAATCCTCTGGCATTCACACCGGGGAATA
TTTTCTGGAGCCGGTCCGCTGCTGCCAGAGCCTTGGGCTTACCACCCCCTAGGCAATCTTCAAACTCATA
GAGAGGCTGCCTCACAGGATTGGAGTAGGAGATCTTGGCATTGTCCACAAATGTGATGTGTCTCACGCCC
CAACCCATCAACGTCCTAGCTACATTGCAACCC
